Addgene plasmid #212186: pLSU1/o35s[TMV]:nnLuz-I{PIV-216}:NosT
Purpose: This binary vector expresses mushroom luciferase (nnLuz) containing the PIV intron (216 bp into the gene) with the original 35sCAMV promoter and Tomato mosaic virus UTR
Depositing lab: Wayne Curtis. Depositing organization: Pennsylvania State University.
Backbone
  Vector backbone: pLSU1
  Vector type: Plant Expression
Growth in bacteria
  Bacterial resistance: Kanamycin, 50 μg/mL
  Growth temperature: 30°C
  Growth strain: NEB Stable
  Copy number: High Copy
Gene/Insert
  Gene/Insert name: nnLuz-I{PIV-216}
  Species: Neonothopanus nambi/Solanum tuberosum
  Insert size (bp): 999
  Mutation: PIV intron added at bp 216, eliminates expression in Agrobacterium
  Promoter: original 35sCaMV
  Cloning method: Restriction Enzyme; 5′ cloning site Unknown (unknown if destroyed)
Terms and licenses: Academic/Nonprofit Terms; Industry Terms: Not Available to Industry
How to cite: pLSU1/o35s[TMV]:nnLuz-I{PIV-216}:NosT was a gift from Wayne Curtis (Addgene plasmid # 212186 ; http://n2t.net/addgene:212186 ; RRID:Addgene_212186)
