[The description below was written by a language model from this plasmid's Addgene catalogue record and pLannotate feature annotations shown in this document.]
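Description:
pLSU1/o35s[TMV]:nnLuz-I{PIV-216}:NosT is a compact (about 6.7 kb) plant-expression binary vector built on the pLSU1 backbone for Agrobacterium-mediated delivery. It carries two replication systems. A high-copy ColE1/pUC-type origin supports propagation in E. coli, while the pVS1 module (RepA replication protein, oriV and StaA stability protein) supports stable maintenance in Agrobacterium. A bacterial aph(3')-Ia kanamycin-resistance gene provides selection in both hosts. The feature table annotates an octopine-type left border T-DNA repeat upstream of the expression cassette. It lists no right border and no plant selectable marker, so the record does not establish whether either is present.

The payload is a single expression cassette for nnLuz, the luciferase of the bioluminescent mushroom Neonothopanus nambi. It is driven by the "original" CaMV 35S constitutive promoter and followed by the nopaline synthase terminator and polyadenylation signal. Between the promoter and the coding sequence lies a viral 5' leader that acts as a translational enhancer. The annotation identifies it as the tobacco mosaic virus Ω sequence, whereas the catalogue purpose text calls it a tomato mosaic virus UTR.

The luciferase coding sequence is interrupted 216 bp in by the PIV (IV2) intron, a modified second intron of the potato ST-LS1 gene. Plant cells splice the intron out and make functional enzyme, but bacteria cannot, so expression in Agrobacterium is eliminated. Luminescence therefore reports genuine T-DNA transfer and expression in plant cells rather than background from the delivering bacteria. This makes the construct suited to transient or stable plant transformation assays that use fungal bioluminescence as the readout.
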