Features (pLannotate 1.2.2; 10 found; start..end, strand, type, name):
    723..1796    +  CDS            pVS1 RepA: replication protein from the Pseudomonas plasmid pVS1 (Heeb et al., 2000)
   1862..2056    +  rep_origin     pVS1 oriV: origin of replication for the Pseudomonas plasmid pVS1 (Heeb et al., 2000)
   2223..2246    +  misc_feature   LB T-DNA repeat: left border repeat from octopine Ach5 T-DNA
   2746..3091    +  promoter       CaMV 35S promoter: strong constitutive promoter from cauliflower mosaic virus
   3120..3173    +  misc_feature   TMV Ω: translational enhancer from the tobacco mosaic virus 5'-leader sequence (Gallie et al., 1988)
   3409..3597    +  intron         IV2 intron: modified second intron of the potato ST-LS1 gene (Vancanneyt et al., 1990)
   4210..4462    +  terminator     NOS terminator: nopaline synthase terminator and poly(A) signal
   4649..5464    +  CDS            KanR: aminoglycoside phosphotransferase; aph(3')-Ia; confers resistance to kanamycin in bacteria or G418 (Geneticin®) in eukaryotes
   5550..6138    +  rep_origin     ori: high-copy-number ColE1/pMB1/pBR322/pUC origin of replication
   6380..294     +  CDS            pVS1 StaA (across the origin): stability protein from the Pseudomonas plasmid pVS1 (Heeb et al., 2000)
>Addgene plasmid #212186 | pLSU1/o35s[TMV]:nnLuz-I{PIV-216}:NosT | addgene full sequence | sequence record 422956 | Addgene NGS Result
TGGGCCACCGCCGACCTGGTGGAGCTGGTTAAGCAGCGCATTGAGGTCACGGATGGAAGGCTACAAGCGG
CCTTTGTCGTGTCGCGGGCGATCAAAGGCACGCGCATCGGCGGTGAGGTTGCCGAGGCGCTGGCCGGGTA
CGAGCTGCCCATTCTTGAGTCCCGTATCACGCAGCGCGTGAGCTACCCAGGCACTGCCGCCGCCGGCACA
ACCGTTCTTGAATCAGAACCCGAGGGCGACGCTGCCCGCGAGGTCCAGGCGCTGGCCGCTGAAATTAAAT
CAAAACTCATTTGAGTTAATGAGGTAAAGAGAAAATGAGCAAAAGCACAAACACGCTAAGTGCCGGCCGT
CCGAGCGCACGCAGCAGCAAGGCTGCAACGTTGGCCAGCCTGGCAGACACGCCAGCCATGAAGCGGGTCA
ACTTTCAGTTGCCGGCGGAGGATCACACCAAGCTGAAGATGTACGCGGTACGCCAAGGCAAGACCATTAC
CGAGCTGCTATCTGAATACATCGCGCAGCTACCAGAGTAAATGAGCAAATGAATAAATGAGTAGATGAAT
TTTAGCGGCTAAAGGAGGCGGCATGGAAAATCAAGAACAACCAGGCACCGACGCCGTGGAATGCCCCATG
TGTGGAGGAACGGGCGGTTGGCCAGGCGTAAGCGGCTGGGTTGTCTGCCGGCCCTGCAATGGCACTGGAA
CCCCCAAGCCCGAGGAATCGGCGTGAGCGGTCGCAAACCATCCGGCCCGGTACAAATCGGCGCGGCGCTG
GGTGATGACCTGGTGGAGAAGTTGAAGGCCGCGCAGGCCGCCCAGCGGCAACGCATCGAGGCAGAAGCAC
GCCCCGGTGAATCGTGGCAAGCGGCCGCTGATCGAATCCGCAAAGAATCCCGGCAACCGCCGGCAGCCGG
TGCGCCGTCGATTAGGAAGCCGCCCAAGGGCGACGAGCAACCAGATTTTTTCGTTCCGATGCTCTATGAC
GTGGGCACCCGCGATAGTCGCAGCATCATGGACGTGGCCGTTTTCCGTCTGTCGAAGCGTGACCGACGAG
CTGGCGAGGTGATCCGCTACGAGCTTCCAGACGGGCACGTAGAGGTTTCCGCAGGGCCGGCCGGCATGGC
CAGTGTGTGGGATTACGACCTGGTACTGATGGCGGTTTCCCATCTAACCGAATCCATGAACCGATACCGG
GAAGGGAAGGGAGACAAGCCCGGCCGCGTGTTCCGTCCACACGTTGCGGACGTACTCAAGTTCTGCCGGC
GAGCCGATGGCGGAAAGCAGAAAGACGACCTGGTAGAAACCTGCATTCGGTTAAACACCACGCACGTTGC
CATGCAGCGTACGAAGAAGGCCAAGAACGGCCGCCTGGTGACGGTATCCGAGGGTGAAGCCTTGATTAGC
CGCTACAAGATCGTAAAGAGCGAAACCGGGCGGCCGGAGTACATCGAGATCGAGCTAGTTGATTGGATGT
ACCGCGAGATCACAGAAGGCAAGAACCCGGACGTGCTGACGGTTCACCCCGATTACTTTTTGATCGATCC
CGGCATCGGCCGTTTTCTCTACCGCCTGGCACGCCGCGCCGCAGGCAAGGCAGAAGCCAGATGGTTGTTC
AAGACGATCTACGAACGCAGTGGCAGCGCCGGAGAGTTCAAGAAGTTCTGTTTCACCGTGCGCAAGCTGA
TCGGGTCAAATGACCTGCCGGAGTACGATTTGAAGGAGGAGGCGGGGCAGGCTGGCCCGATCCTAGTCAT
GCGCTACCGCAACCTGATCGAGGGCGAAGCATCCGCCGGTTCCTAATGTACGGAGCAGATGCTAGGGCAA
ATTGCCCTAGCAGGGGAAAAAGGTCGAAAAGATCTCTTTCCTGTGGATAGCACGTACATTGGGAACCCAA
AGCCGTACATTGGGAACCGGAACCCGTACATTGGGAACCCAAAGCCGTACATTGGGAACCGGTCACACAT
GTAAGTGACTGATATAAAAGAGAAAAAAGGCGATTTTTCCGCCTAAAACTCTTTAAAACTTATTAAAACT
CTTAAAACCCGCCTGGCCTGTGCATAACTGTCTGGCCAGCGCACAGCCGAAGAGCTGCAAAAAGCGCCTA
CCCTTCGGTCGCTGCGCTCCCTACGCCCCGCCGCTTCGCGTCGGCCTATCGCGGCCGCTGGCCGCTCAAA
AATGGCTGGCCTACGGCCAGGCAATCTGCTAGCGCGCGGACAAGCTAGGATTGGCAGGATATATTCAGTT
GTAAATGATATCGCATGCAGATTAGCCTTTTCAATTTCAGAAAGAATGCTAACCCACAGATGGTTAGAGA
GGCTTACGCAGCAGGTCTCATCAAGACGATCTACCCGAGCAATAATCTCCAGGAAATCAAATACCTTCCC
AAGAAGGTTAAAGATGCAGTCAAAAGATTCAGGACTAACTGCATCAAGAACACAGAGAAAGATATATTTC
TCAAGATCAGAAGTACTATTCCAGTATGGACGATTCAAGGCTTGCTTCACAAACCAAGGCAAGTAATAGA
GATTGGAGTCTCTAAAAAGGTAGTTCCCACTGAATCAAAGGCCATGGAGTCAAAGATTCAAATAGAGGAC
CTAACAGAACTCGCCGTAAAGACTGGCGAACAGTTCATACAGAGTCTCTTACGACTCAATGACAAGAAGA
AAATCTTCGTCAACATGGTGGAGCACGACACACTTGTCTACTCCAAAAATATCAAAGATACAGTCTCAGA
AGACCAAAGGGCAATTGAGACTTTTCAACAAAGGGTAATATCCGGAAACCTCCTCGGATTCCATTGCCCA
GCTATCTGTCACTTTATTGTGAAGATAGTGGAAAAGGAAGGTGGCTCCTACAAATGCCATCATTGCGATA
AAGGAAAGGCCATCGTTGAAGATGCCTCTGCCGACAGTGGTCCCAAAGATGGACCCCCACCCACGAGGAG
CATCGTGGAAAAAGAAGACGTTCCAACCACGTCTTCAAAGCAAGTGGATTGATGTGATATCTCCACTGAC
GTAAGGGATGACGCACAATCCCACTATCCTTCGCAAGACCCTTCCTCTATATAAGGAAGTTCATTTCATT
TGGAGAGGACACGCTCGAGTATAAGAGCTCATTTTTACAACAATTACCAACAACAACAAACAACAAACAA
CATTACAATTACATTTACAATTATCGATACATCGAGGGTACCATGAGGATAAATATCTCTTTGTCTAGTC
TCTTTGAGAGACTGAGCAAATTGTCATCCCGATCCATCGCAATTACCTGCGGCGTAGTCTTGGCAAGTGC
AATAGCATTCCCAATTATCCGAAGAGACTATCAAACGTTCCTTGAAGTCGGTCCGAGCTATGCCCCACAG
AACTTCCGAGGCTATATCATCGTTTGTGTCTTGTCACTTTTTAGGCAAGTAAGTTTCTGCTTCTACCTTT
GATATATATATAATAATTATCATTAATTAGTAGTAATATAATATTTCAAATATTTTTTTCAAAATAAAAG
AATGTAGTATATAGCAATTGCTTTTCTGTAGTTTATAAGTGTGTATATTTTAATTTATAACTTTTCTAAT
ATATGACCAAAATTTGTTGATGTGCAGGAGCAGAAAGGGTTGGCAATCTATGACAGGCTTCCAGAAAAGA
GGCGTTGGCTTGCCGACTTGCCGTTTCGTGAAGGGACGAGGCCATCCATAACCTCCCACATTATACAGCG
TCAGCGTACTCAGCTGGTAGATCAAGAGTTTGCAACCAGAGAACTTATCGATAAGGTGATCCCACGTGTG
CAAGCAAGACACACAGACAAAACTTTTCTCAGTACGTCAAAATTTGAGTTTCATGCAAAGGCCATCTTCC
TTCTCCCCTCTATCCCTATTAATGATCCTCTTAACATTCCCTCACACGATACGGTAAGAAGAACCAAGCG
TGAGATCGCTCACATGCATGATTACCATGATTGCACTCTGCACTTGGCTCTTGCTGCTCAGGATGGTAAG
GAAGTTTTGAAGAAGGGGTGGGGCCAGCGTCACCCACTGGCCGGACCAGGAGTCCCAGGCCCTCCTACTG
AGTGGACCTTCCTTTACGCACCAAGGAACGAAGAGGAGGCCAGAGTTGTCGAGATGATAGTCGAAGCTAG
TATTGGCTACATGACTAACGATCCTGCTGGTAAGATTGTCGAAAATGCCAAGTCAGGTTGAGAATTCGGA
TCCCTGCAGGATCGTTCAAACATTTGGCAATAAAGTTTCTTAAGATTGAATCCTGTTGCCGGTCTTGCGA
TGATTATCATATAATTTCTGTTGAATTACGTTAAGCATGTAATAATTAACATGTAATGCATGACGTTATT
TATGAGATGGGTTTTTATGATTAGAGTCCCGCAATTATACATTTAATACGCGATAGAAAACAAAATATAG
CGCGCAAACTAGGATAAATTATCGCGCGCGGTGTCATCTATGTTACTAGATCGGGGAGCTCTGGCAGGAT
ATATGCGGTTGTAATTCATTTTTATTGTCTAAATTTCTGTATTTGTTTGTTTGCAATTAGATCCACGTTG
TGTCTCAAAATCTCTGATGTTACATTGCACAAGATAAAAATATATCATCATGAACAATAAAACTGTCTGC
TTACATAAACAGTAATACAAGGGGTGTTATGAGCCATATTCAACGGGAAACGTCTTGTTCGAGGCCGCGA
TTAAATTCCAACATGGATGCTGATTTATATGGGTATAAATGGGCTCGCGATAATGTCGGGCAATCAGGTG
CGACAATCTACCGATTGTATGGGAAGCCCGATGCGCCAGAGTTGTTTCTGAAACATGGCAAAGGTAGCGT
TGCCAATGATGTTACAGATGAGATGGTCAGACTAAACTGGCTGACGGAATTTATGCCTCTTCCGACCATC
AAGCATTTTATCCGTACTCCTGATGATGCATGGTTACTCACCACTGCGATCCCAGGGAAAACAGCATTCC
AGGTATTAGAAGAATATCCTGATTCAGGTGAAAATATTGTTGATGCGCTGGCAGTGTTCCTGCGCCGGTT
GCATTCGATTCCTGTTTGTAATTGTCCTTTTAACAGCGATCGCGTATTTCGTCTCGCTCAGGCGCAATCA
CGAATGAATAACGGTTTGGTTGATGCGAGTGATTTTGATGACGAGCGTAATGGCTGGCCTGTTGAACAAG
TCTGGAAAGAAATGCATAAACTTTTGCCATTCTCACCGGATTCAGTCGTCACTCATGGTGATTTCTCACT
TGATAACCTTATTTTTGACGAGGGGAAATTAATAGGTTGTATTGATGTTGGACGAGTCGGAATCGCAGAC
CGATACCAGGATCTTGCCATCCTATGGAACTGCCTCGGTGAGTTTTCTCCTTCATTACAGAAACGGCTTT
TTCAAAAATATGGTATTGATAATCCTGATATGAATAAATTGCAGTTTCATTTGATGCTCGATGAGTTTTT
CTAATCAGAATTGGTTAATTGGTTGTAACACTGGCAGAGCATTACGCTGACTTGACGGGACGGCGGCTTT
GTTGAATCAATTGATCTTCTTGAAATCCTTTTTTTCTGCGCGTAATCTGCTGCTTGCAAACAAAAAAACC
ACCGCTACCAGCGGTGGTTTGTTTGCCGGATCAAGAGCTACCAACTCTTTTTCCGAAGGTAACTGGCTTC
AGCAGAGCGCAGATACCAAATACTGTTCTTCTAGTGTAGCCGTAGTTAGGCCACCACTTCAAGAACTCTG
TAGCACCGCCTACATACCTCGCTCTGCTAATCCTGTTACCAGTGGCTGCTGCCAGTGGCGATAAGTCGTG
TCTTACCGGGTTGGACTCAAGACGATAGTTACCGGATAAGGCGCAGCGGTCGGGCTGAACGGGGGGTTCG
TGCACACAGCCCAGCTTGGAGCGAACGACCTACACCGAACTGAGATACCTACAGCGTGAGCTATGAGAAA
GCGCCACGCTTCCCGAAGGGAGAAAGGCGGACAGGTATCCGGTAAGCGGCAGGGTCGGAACAGGAGAGCG
CACGAGGGAGCTTCCAGGGGGAAACGCCTGGTATCTTTATAGTCCTGTCGGGTTTCGCCACCTCTGACTT
GAGCGTCGATTTTTGTGATGCTCGTCAGGGGGGCGGAGCCTATGGAAAAACGCCAGCAACGCGGCCTTTT
TACGGTTCCTGGCCTTTTGCTGGCCTTTTGCTCACATGTTCTTTCCTGCGTTATCCCCTGATTCTGTGGA
TAACCGTATTACCGCCTTTGAGTGATCTCTGAAGAAACCGAGCGCCGCCGTCTAAAAAGGTGATGTGTAT
TTGAGTAAAACAGCTTGCGTCATGCGGTCGCTGCGTATATGATGCGATGAGTAAATAAACAAATACGCAA
GGGGAACGCATGAAGGTTATCGCTGTACTTAACCAGAAAGGCGGGTCAGGCAAGACGACCATCGCAACCC
ATCTAGCCCGCGCCCTGCAACTCGCCGGGGCCGATGTTCTGTTAGTCGATTCCGATCCCCAGGGCAGTGC
CCGCGATTGGGCGGCCGTGCGGGAAGATCAACCGCTAACCGTTGTCGGCATCGACCGCCCGACGATTGAC
CGCGACGTGAAGGCCATCGGCCGGCGCGACTTCGTAGTGATCGACGGAGCGCCCCAGGCGGCGGACTTGG
CTGTGTCCGCGATCAAGGCAGCCGACTTCGTGCTGATTCCGGTGCAGCCAAGCCCTTACGACATA
